Addgene plasmid #53544: pTuLys2CMR2
Purpose: Inhibition module. Constructed from the parent plasmids pLuxRI, pLuxmCherry, pET15bLCFPT7, and pLysS. The plasmid can express T7 lysozyme by inducing AHL and LuxR. Chloramphenicol resistance
Depositing lab: Lingchong You. Depositing organization: Duke University. Publication: Temporal control of self-organized pattern formation without morphogen gradients in bacteria. Payne S, Li B, Cao Y, Schaeffer D, Ryser MD, You L. Mol Syst Biol. 2013 Oct 8;9:697. doi: 10.1038/msb.2013.55. PubMed 24104480.
Backbone
  Vector backbone: pLuxR
  Backbone size w/o insert (bp): 1000
  Vector type: Unspecified
Growth in bacteria
  Bacterial resistance: Chloramphenicol, 25 μg/mL
  Growth temperature: 37°C
  Growth strain: DH5alpha
  Copy number: High Copy
Gene/Insert
  Gene/Insert name: pLux
  Species: e. coli
  Insert size (bp): 20
Terms and licenses: Academic/Nonprofit Terms; Industry Terms: Not Available to Industry
How to cite: pTuLys2CMR2 was a gift from Lingchong You (Addgene plasmid # 53544 ; http://n2t.net/addgene:53544 ; RRID:Addgene_53544)
