[The description below was written by a language model from this plasmid's Addgene catalogue record and pLannotate feature annotations shown in this document.]
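Description:
pTuLys2CMR2 is a 4,822 bp bacterial plasmid described by its depositors as the "inhibition module" of a synthetic gene circuit used to study self-organized pattern formation in E. coli. It was assembled from pLuxRI, pLuxmCherry, pET15bLCFPT7 and pLysS. It is selected with chloramphenicol through a cat gene driven by its own promoter and followed by a lambda t0 terminator. Replication relies on a p15A origin, which is compatible with ColE1-type plasmids and so allows the module to be co-maintained with a partner plasmid. The catalogue lists the plasmid as high copy, whereas p15A is generally regarded as medium copy. A short RSF origin fragment and a tetracycline-resistance fragment are also annotated and appear to be remnants of the parent vectors.

On the forward strand, an mCherry coding sequence is followed closely by the T7 lysozyme gene, with the adjacent T7 Φ3.8 promoter and a fragment of a neighbouring phage ORF, as found in pLysS. According to the record, lysozyme expression is induced by AHL together with LuxR. The listed insert is the short pLux promoter, which the feature table does not annotate but which presumably lies upstream of mCherry. If so, red fluorescence would report induction of the lysozyme. On the opposite strand, luxR and luxI from Aliivibrio fischeri lie in tandem, downstream of a T7 promoter fragment spanning the sequence origin, and end at an rrnB T1 terminator. LuxI synthesizes the AHL autoinducer and LuxR is the AHL-responsive activator. T7 lysozyme is a natural inhibitor of T7 RNA polymerase, so this layout suggests a quorum-sensing negative feedback loop in which T7-driven AHL production leads to lysozyme accumulation that dampens polymerase activity.
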