Features (pLannotate 1.2.2; 14 found; start..end, strand, type, name):
    139..846     +  CDS            mCherry: mCherry is a basic (constitutively fluorescent) red fluorescent protein published in 2004, derived from Discosoma sp.. It is reported to be a very rapidly-maturing monomer with low acid sensitivity.
    886..1338    +  CDS            ENLYS_BPT7: Experimental evidence at protein level: Swiss-Prot protein existence level 1. Endolysin with amidase activity that degrades host peptidoglycans and participates with the holin and spanin proteins in the sequential events which lead to the programmed host cell lysis releasing the mature viral particles. Once the holin has permeabilized the host cell membrane, the endolysin can reach the periplasm and breaking down the peptidoglycan layer. From Escherichia phage T7 (Bacteriophage T7).
   1339..1372    +  promoter       T7 Φ3.8 promoter: weak promoter for bacteriophage T7 RNA polymerase
   1405..1488    +  CDS            Y38_BPT7 (fragment): Protein predicted: Swiss-Prot protein existence level 4. From Escherichia phage T7 (Bacteriophage T7).
   1479..1558    -  CDS            TcR (fragment): tetracycline efflux protein; tet; confers resistance to tetracycline
   1587..1689    +  promoter       cat promoter: promoter of the E. coli cat gene encoding chloramphenicol acetyltransferase
   1690..2346    +  CDS            cat: CAT_ECOLX - Experimental evidence at protein level: Swiss-Prot protein existence level 1. This enzyme is an effector of chloramphenicol resistance in bacteria. From Escherichia coli. This protein is used as a marker in many commonly used cloning vectors, such as pACYC184.
   2370..2464    +  terminator     lambda t0 terminator: transcription terminator from phage lambda
   2578..3123    +  rep_origin     p15A ori: Plasmids containing the medium-copy-number p15A origin of replication can be propagated in E. coli cells that contain a second plasmid with the ColE1 origin.
   3211..3266    +  rep_origin     RSF ori (fragment): Plasmids containing the RSF 1030 origin of replication can be propagated in E. coli cells that contain additional plasmids with compatible origins.
   3292..3378    -  terminator     rrnB T1 terminator: Escherichia coli rrnB; transcription terminator T1 from the E. coli rrnB gene
   3427..4005    -  CDS            luxI: LUXI_ALIFS - Protein inferred from homology: Swiss-Prot protein existence level 3. Required for the synthesis of OHHL (N-(3-oxohexanoyl)-L- homoserine lactone) also known as VAI or N-(beta-ketocaproyl)homoserine lactone or 3-oxo-N-(tetrahydro-2-oxo-3-furanyl)-hexanamide, an autoinducer molecule which binds to LuxR and thus acts in bioluminescence regulation. From Aliivibrio fischeri (Vibrio fischeri).
   4045..4794    -  CDS            luxR: LUXR_ALIFS - Experimental evidence at protein level: Swiss-Prot protein existence level 1. Transcriptional activator of the bioluminescence operon. Binds to the OHHL autoinducer. From Aliivibrio fischeri (Vibrio fischeri).
   4822..17      -  promoter       T7 promoter (fragment) (across the origin): promoter for bacteriophage T7 RNA polymerase
>Addgene plasmid #53544 | pTuLys2CMR2 | depositor full sequence | sequence record 83437 | pTuLys2CMR2 sequence 4822 bps
TATAGTGAGTCGTATTATCATGAGTCACACTATTGTATCGCTGGGAATACAATTACTTAACATAAGCACC
TGTAGGATCGTACAGGTTTACGCAAGAAAATGGTTTGTTATAGTCGAATAAACGCAAGGGAGGTTGGTAT
GGTGAGCAAGGGCGAGGAGGATAACATGGCCATCATCAAGGAGTTCATGCGCTTCAAGGTGCACATGGAG
GGCTCCGTGAACGGCCACGAGTTCGAGATCGAGGGCGAGGGCGAGGGCCGCCCCTACGAGGGCACCCAGA
CCGCCAAGCTGAAGGTGACCAAGGGTGGCCCCCTGCCCTTCGCCTGGGACATCCTGTCCCCTCAGTTCAT
GTACGGCTCCAAGGCCTACGTGAAGCACCCCGCCGACATCCCCGACTACTTGAAGCTGTCCTTCCCCGAG
GGCTTCAAGTGGGAGCGCGTGATGAACTTCGAGGACGGCGGCGTGGTGACCGTGACCCAGGACTCCTCCC
TGCAGGACGGCGAGTTCATCTACAAGGTGAAGCTGCGCGGCACCAACTTCCCCTCCGACGGCCCCGTAAT
GCAGAAGAAGACCATGGGCTGGGAGGCCTCCTCCGAGCGGATGTACCCCGAGGACGGCGCCCTGAAGGGC
GAGATCAAGCAGAGGCTGAAGCTGAAGGACGGCGGCCACTACGACGCTGAGGTCAAGACCACCTACAAGG
CCAAGAAGCCCGTGCAGCTGCCCGGCGCCTACAACGTCAACATCAAGTTGGACATCACCTCCCACAACGA
GGACTACACCATCGTGGAACAGTACGAACGCGCCGAGGGCCGCCACTCCACCGGCGGCATGGACGAGCTG
TACAAGTAAAAGCTTGACTAGCTAGCGGAAAGGAGGAAAGAAATAATGGCTCGTGTACAGTTTAAACAAC
GTGAATCTACTGACGCAATCTTTGTTCACTGCTCGGCTACCAAGCCAAGTCAGAATGTTGGTGTCCGTGA
GATTCGCCAGTGGCACAAAGAGCAGGGTTGGCTCGATGTGGGATACCACTTTATCATCAAGCGAGACGGT
ACTGTGGAGGCAGGACGAGATGAGATGGCTGTAGGCTCTCACGCTAAGGGTTACAACCACAACTCTATCG
GCGTCTGCCTTGTTGGTGGTATCGACGATAAAGGTAAGTTCGACGCTAACTTTACGCCAGCCCAAATGCA
ATCCCTTCGCTCACTGCTTGTCACACTGCTGGCTAAGTACGAAGGCGCTGTGCTTCGCGCCCATCATGAG
GTGGCGCCGAAGGCTTGCCCTTCGTTCGACCTTAAGCGTTGGTGGGAGAAGAACGAACTGGTCACTTCTG
ACCGTGGATAATTAATTGAACTCACTAAAGGGAGACCACAGCGGTTTCCCTTTGTTCGCATTGGAGGTCA
AATAATGCGCAAGTCTTATAAACAATTCTATAAGGCTCCGAGGAGGCATATCCAAGTGTGGGAGGCAGCC
AATGGGCCGGATCCACAGGACGGGTGTGGTCGCCATGATCGCGTAGTCGATAGTGGCTCCAAGTAGCGAA
GCGAGCAGGACTGGGCGGACGTCGATATCTGGCGAAAATGAGACGTTGATCGGCACGTAAGAGGTTCCAA
CTTTCACCATAATGAAATAAGATCACTACCGGGCGTATTTTTTGAGTTATCGAGATTTTCAGGAGCTAAG
GAAGCTAAAATGGAGAAAAAAATCACTGGATATACCACCGTTGATATATCCCAATGGCATCGTAAAGAAC
ATTTTGAGGCATTTCAGTCAGTTGCTCAATGTACCTATAACCAGACCGTTCAGCTGGATATTACGGCCTT
TTTAAAGACCGTAAAGAAAAATAAGCACAAGTTTTATCCGGCCTTTATTCACATTCTTGCCCGCCTGATG
AATGCTCATCCGGAATTTCGTATGGCAATGAAAGACGGTGAGCTGGTGATATGGGATAGTGTTCACCCTT
GTTACACCGTTTTCCATGAGCAAACTGAAACGTTTTCATCGCTCTGGAGTGAATACCACGACGATTTCCG
GCAGTTTCTACACATATATTCGCAAGATGTGGCGTGTTACGGTGAAAACCTGGCCTATTTCCCTAAAGGG
TTTATTGAGAATATGTTTTTCGTCTCAGCCAATCCCTGGGTGAGTTTCACCAGTTTTGATTTAAACGTGG
CCAATATGGACAACTTCTTCGCCCCCGTTTTCACCATGGGCAAATATTATACGCAAGGCGACAAGGTGCT
GATGCCGCTGGCGATTCAGGTTCATCATGCCGTCTGTGATGGCTTCCATGTCGGCAGAATGCTTAATGAA
TTACAACAGTACTGCGATGAGTGGCAGGGCGGGGCGTAATTTGATATCGAGCTCGCTTGGACTCCTGTTG
ATAGATCCAGTAATGACCTCAGAACTCCATCTGGATTTGTTCAGAACGCTCGGTTGCCGCCGGGCGTTTT
TTATTGGTGAGAATCCAAGCACTAGTAACAACTTATATCGTATGGGGCTGACTTCAGGTGCTACATTTGA
AGAGATAAATTGCACTGAAATCTAGTAATATTTTATCTGATTAATAAGATGATCTTCTTGAGATCGTTTT
GGTCTGCGCGTAATCTCTTGCTCTGAAAACGAAAAAACCGCCTTGCAGGGCGGTTTTTCGAAGGTTCTCT
GAGCTACCAACTCTTTGAACCGAGGTAACTGGCTTGGAGGAGCGCAGTCACCAAAACTTGTCCTTTCAGT
TTAGCCTTAACCGGCGCATGACTTCAAGACTAACTCCTCTAAATCAATTACCAGTGGCTGCTGCCAGTGG
TGCTTTTGCATGTCTTTCCGGGTTGGACTCAAGACGATAGTTACCGGATAAGGCGCAGCGGTCGGACTGA
ACGGGGGGTTCGTGCATACAGTCCAGCTTGGAGCGAACTGCCTACCCGGAACTGAGTGTCAGGCGTGGAA
TGAGACAAACGCGGCCATAACAGCGGAATGACACCGGTAAACCGAAAGGCAGGAACAGGAGAGCGCACGA
GGGAGCCGCCAGGGGGAAACGCCTGGTATCTTTATAGTCCTGTCGGGTTTCGCCACCACTGATTTGAGCG
TCAGATTTCGTGATGCTTGTCAGGGGGGCGGAGCCTATGGAAAAACGGCTTTGCCGCGGCCCTCTCACTT
CCCTGTTAAGTATCTTCCTGGCATCTTCCAGGAAATCTCCGCCCCGTTCGTAAGCCATTTCCGCTCGCCG
CAGTCGAACGACCGAGCGTAGCGAGTCAGTGAGCGAGGAAGCGGAATATATCCCTAGGTCTAGGGCGGCG
GATTTGTCCTACTCAGGAGAGCGTTCACCGACAAACAACAGATAAAACGAAAGGCCCAGTCTTTCGACTG
AGCCTTTCGTTTTATTTGATGCCTCTAGATTAATTAATTAAGCGGCCGCGAAGCTTAACAACATTAATTT
AAGACTGCTTTTTTAAACTGTTCATTAATAGGCATAGACAATACAACCGATTTAGTATCACCTAATACAT
GAATTTCTTTGTCTCCAATACGATGACAAGGAACTTTAATACGCTTTAAAAATCGCTCTATTGCTGTTGA
TGTTACTGTTACATATTCTGTAATACCTTGACTAACAGCGTGTTTATATATAGCTTCAAATAGTTTCATT
GTAATTTCACTAGCAGAGTTATTTATCTTTGAGCTATTTTTACCTACAGCAAAACGACTTAATTCGACTA
TATTAGGATCTTTGGGAGCACTCTGTTGACCAAGCAATTCAGGAAAAACACTTTTCAGCATATAATCACC
TGTTGTAGGTAATAAACGCCAGCATCCACTTACATTTTCAGTATCATCACAAGCATAAATATATTCTGCA
TTTGAGTTATCATACTCATCTGATTCAAGGTTATTTTCTACAACTAAGTCCCACTCAAGTCTTTGCTTAA
ACACTTGATAACGAAGACTTAGAATACCTTTATACTCCTCCGATGGAATTGCCAAAAAATCCGATTTTTT
TATCATTATAGTCATACCAACCTCCCTTGCGTTTATTCGGGGATCCCGTACTTAATTTTTAAAGTATGGG
CAATCAATTGCTCCTGTTAAAATTGCTTTAGAAATACTTTGGCAGCGGTTTGTTGTATTGAGTTTCATTT
GCGCATTGGTTAAATGGAAAGTGACAGTACGCTCACTGCAGCCTAATATTTTTGAAATATCCCAAGAGCT
TTTTCCTTCGCATGCCCACGCTAAACATTCTTTTTCTCTTTTGGTTAAATCGTTGTTTGATTTATTATTT
GCTATATTTATTTTTCGATAATTATCAACTAGAGAAGGAACAATTAATGGTATGTTCATACACGCATGTA
AAAATAAACTATCTATATAGTTGTCTTTTTCTGAATGTGCAAAACTAAGCATTCCGAAGCCATTGTTAGC
CGTATGAATAGGGAAACTAAACCCAGTGATAAGACCTGATGTTTTCGCTTCTTTAATTACATTTGGAGAT
TTTTTATTTACAGCATTGTTTTCAAATATATTCCAATTAATTGGTGAATGATTGGAGTTAGAATAATCTA
CTATAGGATCATATTTTATTAAATTAGCGTCATCATAATATTGCCTCCATTTTTTAGGGTAATTATCTAG
AATTGAAATATCAGATTTAACCATAGAATGAGGATAAATGATCGCGAGTAAATAATATTCACAATGTACC
ATTTTAGTCATATCAGATAAGCATTGATTAATATCATTATTGCTTCTACAAGCTTTAATTTTATTAATTA
TTCTGTATGTGTCGTCGGCATTTATGTTTTTCATGGGTACCTTTCTCCTCTTTAATGAATTC
