>Addgene plasmid #53544 | pTuLys2CMR2 | addgene partial sequence | sequence record 92531 | pTC14_F1 5'-cctactcaggagagcgttca-3'
CGCGAAGCTTAACAACATTAATTTAAGACTGCTTTTTTAAACTGTTCATTAATAGGCATAGACAATACAA
CCGATTTAGTATCACCTAATACATGAATTTCTTTGTCTCCAATACGATGACAAGGAACTTTAATACGCTT
TAAAAATCGCTCTATTGCTGTTGATGTTACTGTTACATATTCTGTAATACCTTGACTAACAGCGTGTTTA
TATATAGCTTCAAATAGTTTCATTGTAATTTCACTAGCAGAGTTATTTATCTTTGAGCTATTTTTACCTA
CAGCAAAACGACTTAATTCGACTATATTAGGATCTTTGGGAGCACTCTGTTGACCAAGCAATTCAGGAAA
AACACTTTTCAGCATATAATCACCTGTTGTAGGTAATAAACGCCAGCATCCACTTACATTTTCAGTATCA
TCACAAGCATAAATATATTCTGCATTTGAGTTATCATACTCATCTGATTCAAGGTTATTTTCTACAACTA
AGTCCCACTCAAGTCTTTGCTTAAACACTTGATAACGAAGACTTAGAATACCTTTATACTCCTCCGATGG
AATTGCCAAAAAATCCGATTTTTTTATCATTATAGTCATACCAACCTCCCTTGCGTTTATTCGGGGATCC
CGTACTTAATTTTTAAAGTATGGGCAATCAATTGCTCCTGTTAAAATTGCTTTAGAAATACTTTGGCAGC
GGTTTGTTGTATTGAGTTTCATTTGCGCATTGGTTAAATGGAAAGTGACAGTACGCTCACTGCAGCCTAA
TTATTTTTGA
