>Addgene plasmid #53544 | pTuLys2CMR2 | addgene partial sequence | sequence record 92532 | mCherryseq-R 5'-cctcctcgcccttgctcaccat-3'
GTAATTGTATTCCCAGCGATACAATAGTGTGACTCATGATAATACGACTCACTATAGAATTCATTAAAGA
GGAGAAAGGTACCCATGAAAAACATAAATGCCGACGACACATACAGAATAATTAATAAAATTAAAGCTTG
TAGAAGCAATAATGATATTAATCAATGCTTATCTGATATGACTAAAATGGTACATTGTGAATATTATTTA
CTCGCGATCATTTATCCTCATTCTATGGTTAAATCTGATATTTCAATTCTAGATAATTACCCTAAAAAAT
GGAGGCAATATTATGATGACGCTAATTTAATAAAATATGATCCTATAGTAGATTATTCTAACTCCAATCA
TTCACCAATTAATTGGAATATATTTGAAAACAATGCTGTAAATAAAAAATCTCCAAATGTAATTAAAGAA
GCGAAAACATCAGGTCTTATCACTGGGTTTAGTTTCCCTATTCATACGGCTAACAATGGCTTCGGAATGC
TTAGTTTTGCACATTCAGAAAAAGACAACTATATAGATAGTTTATTTTTACATGCGTGTATGAACATACC
ATTAATTGTTCCTTCTCTAGTTGATAATTATCGAAAAATAAATATAGCAAATAATAAATCAAACAACGAT
TTAACCAAAAGAGAAAAAGAATGTTTAGCGTGGGCATGCGAAGG
