>Addgene plasmid #53544 | pTuLys2CMR2 | addgene partial sequence | sequence record 92534 | pBRforBam 5'-CTTGGAGCCACTATCGAC-3'
TGTGGATCCGGCCCATTGGCTGCCTCCCACACTTGGATATGCCTCCTCGGAGCCTTATAGAATTGTTTAT
AAGACTTGCGCATTATTTGACCTCCAATGCGAACAAAGGGAAACCGCTGTGGTCTCCCTTTAGTGAGTTC
AATTAATTATCCACGGTCAGAAGTGACCAGTTCGTTCTTCTCCCACCAACGCTTAAGGTCGAACGAAGGG
CAAGCCTTCGGCGCCACCTCATGATGGGCGCGAAGCACAGCGCCTTCGTACTTAGCCAGCAGTGTGACAA
GCAGTGAGCGAAGGGATTGCATTTGGGCTGGCGTAAAGTTAGCGTCGAACTTACCTTTATCGTCGATACC
ACCAACAAGGCAGACGCCGATAGAGTTGTGGTTGTAACCCTTAGCGTGAGAGCCTACAGCCATCTCATCT
CGTCCTGCCTCCACAGTACCGTCTCGCTTGATGATAAAGTGGTATCCCACATCGAGCCAACCCTGCTCTT
TGTGCCACTGGCGAATCTCACGGACACCAACATTCTGACTTGGCTTGGTAGCCGAGCAGTGAACAAAGAT
TGCGTCAGTAGATTCACGTTGTTTAAACTGTACACGAGCCATTATTTCTTTCCTCCTTTCCGCTAGCTAG
TCAAGCTTTTACTTGTACAGCTCGTCCATGCCGCCGGTGGAGTGGCGGCCCTCGGCGCGTTCGTACTGTT
CCACGATGGTGTAGTCCTCGTTGTGGGAGGTGATGTCCAACTTGATGTTGACGTTGTAGGCGCCGGGCAG
CTGCACGGGCTTCTTGGCCTTGTAGGTGGTCTTGACCTCAGCGTCGTAGTGGCCGCCGTCCTTCAGCTTC
A
